Addgene plasmid #104500: Twitch-2C pRSETB
Purpose: fluorescent reporter for calcium signaling
Depositing lab: Oliver Griesbeck. Depositing organization: Max Planck Institute for Biological Intelligence. Publication: Optimized ratiometric calcium sensors for functional in vivo imaging of neurons and T lymphocytes. Thestrup T, Litzlbauer J, Bartholomaus I, Mues M, Russo L, Dana H, Kovalchuk Y, Liang Y, Kalamakis G, Laukat Y, Becker S, Witte G, Geiger A, Allen T, Rome LC, Chen TW, Kim DS, Garaschuk O, Griesinger C, Griesbeck O. Nat Methods. 2014 Jan 5. doi: 10.1038/nmeth.2773. PubMed 24390440.
Backbone
  Vector backbone: pRSETB
  Backbone manufacturer: Invitrogen
  Backbone size w/o insert (bp): 5400
  Total vector size (bp): 7100
  Vector type: Mammalian Expression
Growth in bacteria
  Bacterial resistance: Ampicillin, 100 μg/mL
  Growth temperature: 37°C
  Growth strain: DH5alpha
  Copy number: Unknown
Gene/Insert
  Gene/Insert name: Twitch-2C
  Species: Aequoria Victoria, Opsanus
  Insert size (bp): 1700
  Promoter: CMV
  Cloning method: Restriction Enzyme; 5′ cloning site BamH1 (unknown if destroyed); 3′ cloning site EcoR1 (unknown if destroyed)
  Sequencing primers: 5′ T7; 3′ Sp6
Terms and licenses: Academic/Nonprofit Terms; Industry Terms: Not Available to Industry
How to cite: Twitch-2C pRSETB was a gift from Oliver Griesbeck (Addgene plasmid # 104500 ; http://n2t.net/addgene:104500 ; RRID:Addgene_104500)
