[The description below was written by a language model from this plasmid's Addgene catalogue record.]
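Description:
Twitch-2C pRSETB carries the genetically encoded calcium indicator Twitch-2C in the Invitrogen pRSETB backbone. The record gives an insert of about 1.7 kb in a backbone of about 5.4 kb, for a total of roughly 7.1 kb, with the insert cloned between BamHI and EcoRI sites. The plasmid is selected in E. coli with ampicillin; its copy number is listed as unknown.

The insert is described as deriving from Aequorea victoria and Opsanus (toadfish). This fits the Twitch sensor design, in which a calcium-binding domain from toadfish troponin C is placed between two jellyfish-derived fluorescent proteins. Calcium binding changes the conformation of the troponin C segment and alters energy transfer between the two fluorophores, giving a ratiometric readout. The record does not specify which fluorescent protein variants or which troponin C mutations distinguish Twitch-2C from other members of the family, and no feature table is available to confirm tags or regulatory elements.

There is an inconsistency in the catalogue fields. The entry lists the vector type as mammalian expression with a CMV promoter, whereas pRSETB is generally known as a bacterial expression vector that uses a T7 promoter and adds an N-terminal polyhistidine tag for protein purification. The listed T7 sequencing primer suits that backbone, but the actual promoter context cannot be verified from the record and should be checked against the sequence. The stated purpose is a fluorescent reporter for calcium signaling. The associated work concerns optimized ratiometric sensors for functional imaging in neurons and T lymphocytes.
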