>Addgene plasmid #104500 | Twitch-2C pRSETB | addgene partial sequence | sequence record 202558 | Addgene Partial NGS Result
TAATACGACTCACTATAGGGAGACCACAACGGTTTCCCTCTAGAAATAATTTTGTTTAACTTTAAGAAGG
AGATATACATATGCGGGGTTCTCATCATCATCATCATCATGGTATGGCTAGCATGACTGGTGGACAGCAA
ATGGGTCGGGATCTGTACGACGATGACGATAAGGATCCCGCGGCCGCCACCATGGTGAGCAAGGGCGAGG
AGCTGTTCACCGGGGTGGTGCCCATCCTGGTCGAGCTGGACGGCGACGTAAACGGCCACAAGTTCAGCGT
GTCCGGCGAGGGCGAGGGCGATGCCACCTACGGCAAGCTGACCCTGAAGTTCATCTGCACCACCGGCAAG
CTGCCCGTGCCCTGGCCCACCCTCGTGACCACCCTGTCCTGGGGCGTGCAGTGCTTCGCCCGCTACCCCG
ACCACATGAAGCAGCACGACTTCTTCAAGTCCGCCATGCCCGAAGGCTACGTCCAGGAGCGCACCATCTT
CTTCAAGGACGACGGCAACTACAAGACCCGCGCCGAGGTGAAGTTCGAGGGCGACACCCTGGTGAACCGC
ATCGAGCTGAAGGGCATCGACTTCAAGGAGGACGGCAACATCCTGGGGCACAAGCTGGAGTACAACTACT
TTAGCGACAACGTCTATATCACCGCCGACAAGCAGAAGAACGGCATCAAGGCCAACTTCAAGATCCGCCA
CAACATCGAGGACGGCGGCGTGCAGCTCGCCGACCACTACCAGCAGAACACCCCCATCGGCGACGGCCCC
GTGCTGCTGCCCGACAACCACTACCTGAGCACCCAGTCCAAGCTGAGCAAAGACCCCAACGAGAAGCGCG
ATCACATGGTCCTGCTGGAGTTCGTGACCGCCGCCCGCATGCAAGTTGCCGACGCCAGCGAAGAGGAACT
GAGCGAGTGCTTCAGAATCTTCGACTTCGACGGCAACGGCTTCATCGACAGAGAGGAGTTTGGCGACATC
ATCAGACTGACCGGCGAGCAGCTGACCGACGAGGACGTGGACGAGATCTTCGGCGACTCCGACACCGACA
AGAACGGCAGAATCGATTTCGACGAGTTCCTGAAGATGGTGGAAAACGTGCAGCCCATCTACCCCGAGCT
CATGGGCGGCGTGCAGCTCGCCGACCACTACCAGCAGAACACCCCCATCGGCGACGGCCCCGTGCTGCTG
CCCGACAACCACTACCTGAGCTACCAGTCCAAGCTGAGCAAAGACCCCAACGAGAAGCGCGATCACATGG
TCCTGCTGGAGTTCGTGACCGCCGCCGGGATCACTCTCGGCATGGACGAGCTGTACAAGGGCGGTACCGG
CGGCAGCATGGTGAGCAAGGGCGAGGAGCTGTTCACCGGGGTGGTGCCCATCCTGGTCGAGCTGGACGGC
GACGTAAACGGCCACAAGTTCAGCGTGCGCGGCGAGGGCGAGGGCGATGCCACCAACGGCAAGCTGACCC
TGAAGTTCATCTGCACCACCGGCAAGCTGCCCGTGCCCTGGCCCACCCTCGTGACCACCCTGGGCTACGG
CCTGATGTGCTTCGCCCGCTACCCCGACCACATGAAGCAGCACGACTTCTTCAAGTCCGCCATGCCCGAA
GGCTACGTCCAGGAGCGCACCATCTTCTTCAAGGACGACGGCAACTACAAGACCCGCGCCGAGGTGAAGT
TCGAGGGCGACACCCTGGTGAACCGCATCGAGCTGAAGGGCATCGACTTCAAGGAGGACGGCAACATCCT
GGGGCACAAGCTGGAGTACAACTACAACAGCCACAACGTCTATATCATGGCCGACAAGCAGAAGAACGGC
ATCAAGGCCAACTTCAAGATCCGCCACAACATCGAGGACTAAGAATTCGAAGCTTGATCCGGCTGCTAAC
AAAGCCCGAAAGGAAGCTGAGTTGGCTGCTGCCACCGCTGAGCAATAACTAGCATAACCCCTTGGGGCCT
CTAAACGGGTCTTGAGGGGTTTTTTGCTGAAAGGAGGAACTATATCCGGATCTGGCGTAATAGCGAAGAG
GCCCGCACCGATCGCCCTTCCCAACAGTTGCGCAGCCTGAATGGCGAATGGG
[123 nt withheld, positions 2083-2205]
CGTTC
[91 nt withheld, positions 2211-2301]
AGGGT
